Addgene plasmid #157402: pD649-HAsp-CD1C-COMP5AP-AviTag-9xHis
Purpose: Mammalian expression of cell-surface protein extracellular domain fused to COMP5AP-AviTag-9xHis. Protein is secreted from cells.
Depositing lab: Chris Garcia. Depositing organization: Stanford University. Publication: A Human IgSF Cell-Surface Interactome Reveals a Complex Network of Protein-Protein Interactions. Wojtowicz WM, Vielmetter J, Fernandes RA, Siepe DH, Eastman CL, Chisholm GB, Cox S, Klock H, Anderson PW, Rue SM, Miller JJ, Glaser SM, Bragstad ML, Vance J, Lam AW, Lesley SA, Zinn K, Garcia KC. Cell. 2020 Aug 20;182(4):1027-1043.e17. doi: 10.1016/j.cell.2020.07.025. PubMed 32822567.
Backbone
  Vector backbone: pD649
  Backbone size w/o insert (bp): 7153
  Vector type: Mammalian Expression
Growth in bacteria
  Bacterial resistance: Ampicillin, 100 μg/mL
  Growth temperature: 37°C
  Growth strain: DH5alpha
  Copy number: High Copy
Gene/Insert
  Gene/Insert name: CD1C
  Species: H. sapiens (human)
  Insert size (bp): 1197
  Entrez Gene: CD1C (a.k.a. BDCA1, CD1, CD1A, R7)
  Promoter: CMV/SP6
  Tag / fusion protein: COMP5AP-AviTag-9xHis (C terminal on backbone)
  Cloning method: Restriction Enzyme; 5′ cloning site GCGGCCGC (not destroyed); 3′ cloning site GGCGCGCC (not destroyed)
  Sequencing primers: 5′ ATTTAGGTGACACTATAG; 3′ CGTCGCACTCCATCACGGTG
Resource information
  A portion of this plasmid was derived from a plasmid made by: synthesis by ThermoFisher
Terms and licenses: Academic/Nonprofit Terms; Industry Terms: Not Available to Industry
Depositor comments: Some plasmids in this collection may have an IS4-like element ISVsa5 family transposase upstream of the CMV promoter.
How to cite: pD649-HAsp-CD1C-COMP5AP-AviTag-9xHis was a gift from Chris Garcia (Addgene plasmid # 157402 ; http://n2t.net/addgene:157402 ; RRID:Addgene_157402)
