[The description below was written by a language model from this plasmid's Addgene catalogue record and pLannotate feature annotations shown in this document.]
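Description:
pD649-HAsp-CD1C-COMP5AP-AviTag-9xHis is a mammalian expression plasmid built on the pD649 backbone for producing a secreted, multimerised form of the human CD1C extracellular domain. It is propagated in E. coli from a high-copy ColE1/pUC-type origin under ampicillin selection (AmpR, β-lactamase). The feature table also shows an SV40 early/EM7 promoter pair driving a puromycin N-acetyltransferase coding sequence followed by an SV40 poly(A) signal, which could allow selection in mammalian cells, although the catalogue entry does not list this use. Short annotated fragments of KanR, lacZα, ble and the f1 ori appear to be backbone remnants rather than functional elements.

The expression cassette runs from the CMV enhancer and promoter through a partial CMV intron A and an SP6 promoter, which permits in vitro transcription and serves as a sequencing primer site. The open reading frame begins with a signal peptide ("HAsp" in the name; the annotation software matched part of it to an IgH signal sequence). A β2-microglobulin-like segment comes next, then the CD1C ectodomain, which suggests a single-chain design linking CD1C to its light-chain partner, though the catalogue fields name only CD1C. The β2-microglobulin hit is to a green monkey protein, and its true species origin is not stated.

Downstream, on the backbone, are the coiled-coil region of cartilage oligomeric matrix protein, which drives pentamer formation, and placental alkaline phosphatase as an enzymatic reporter. An AviTag for site-specific biotinylation, a polyhistidine tag for purification and a bGH poly(A) signal complete the cassette. High-avidity secreted proteins of this type were used to screen extracellular protein–protein interactions among human IgSF cell-surface proteins. The depositor notes that some plasmids in this collection may carry an IS4-like transposase insertion upstream of the CMV promoter.
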