Features (pLannotate 1.2.2; 25 found; start..end, strand, type, name):
    119..143     -  CDS            KanR (fragment): aminoglycoside phosphotransferase; aph(3')-Ia; confers resistance to kanamycin
    254..842     +  rep_origin     ori: high-copy-number ColE1/pMB1/pBR322/pUC origin of replication
   1067..1084    +  terminator     rrnB T2 terminator (fragment): transcription terminator T2 from the E. coli rrnB gene
   1109..1128    -  CDS            lacZα (fragment): LacZα fragment of β-galactosidase; lacZ fragment
   1584..1600    +  protein_bind   lac operator: The lac repressor binds to the lac operator to inhibit transcription in E. coli. This inhibition can be relieved by adding lactose or isopropyl-β-D-thiogalactopyranoside (IPTG). lac repressor encoded by lacI
   1843..2146    +  enhancer       CMV enhancer: human cytomegalovirus immediate early enhancer
   2147..2350    +  promoter       CMV promoter: human cytomegalovirus (CMV) immediate early promoter
   2486..2529    +  intron         CMV intron (fragment): modified intron A from human cytomegalovirus
   2581..2599    +  promoter       SP6 promoter: promoter for bacteriophage SP6 RNA polymerase
   2603..2640    +  CDS            IgH signal sequence (fragment): signal sequence from the mouse immunoglobulin heavy chain variable region
   2704..3045    +  CDS            B2M (sequence partly withheld): B2MG_CHLAE - Experimental evidence at protein level: Swiss-Prot protein existence level 1. Component of the class I major histocompatibility complex (MHC). Involved in the presentation of peptide antigens to the immune system. From Chlorocebus aethiops (Green monkey) (Cercopithecus aethiops).
   3091..3945    +  CDS            CD1C (fragment): CD1C_HUMAN - Experimental evidence at protein level: Swiss-Prot protein existence level 1. Antigen-presenting protein that binds self and non-self lipid and glycolipid antigens and presents them to T-cell receptors on natural killer T-cells. From Homo sapiens (Human).
   4042..4221    +  CDS            Comp (fragment): COMP_RAT - Experimental evidence at protein level: Swiss-Prot protein existence level 1. May play a role in the structural integrity of cartilage via its interaction with other extracellular matrix proteins such as the collagens and fibronectin. Can mediate the interaction of chondrocytes with the cartilage extracellular matrix through interaction with cell surface integrin receptors. Could play a role in the pathogenesis of osteoarthritis. Potent suppressor of apoptosis in both primary chondrocytes and transformed cells. Suppresses apoptosis by blocking the activation of caspase-3 and by indu
   4209..5661    +  CDS            SEAP (fragment): secreted alkaline phosphatase from human placenta The natural enzyme has a C-terminal transmembrane sequence that is replaced by a GPI anchor.
   5686..5727    +  CDS            AviTag™ (fragment): peptide tag that allows for enzymatic biotinylation
   5731..5754    +  CDS            8xHis: 8xHis affinity tag
   5900..6011    +  polyA_signal   bGH poly(A) signal: bovine growth hormone polyadenylation signal
   6012..6120    +  rep_origin     f1 ori (fragment): f1 bacteriophage origin of replication; arrow indicates direction of (+) strand synthesis
   6134..6463    +  promoter       SV40 promoter: SV40 enhancer and early promoter
   6511..6558    +  promoter       EM7 promoter: synthetic bacterial promoter&nbsp
   6577..7176    +  CDS            PuroR (fragment): puromycin N-acetyltransferase; pac from Streptomyces; confers resistance to puromycin
   7186..7311    +  CDS            ble (fragment): BLE_KLEPN - Experimental evidence at protein level: Swiss-Prot protein existence level 1. Binding protein with a strong affinity to the bleomycin family of antibiotics. Binds to CL990; an antimitotic-antibiotic compound. From Klebsiella pneumoniae.
   7306..7427    +  polyA_signal   SV40 poly(A) signal: SV40 polyadenylation signal
   7480..8340    -  CDS            AmpR: β-lactamase; bla; confers resistance to ampicillin, carbenicillin, and related antibiotics
   8343..89      -  promoter       AmpR promoter (fragment) (across the origin): bla
>Addgene plasmid #157402 | pD649-HAsp-CD1C-COMP5AP-AviTag-9xHis | depositor full sequence | sequence record 303913 | Full Sequence
TTTCAATATTATTGAAGCATTTATCAGGGTTATTGTCTCATGAGCGGATACATATTTGAATGTATTTAGA
AAAATAAACAAATAGGGGTCAGTGTTACAACCAATTAACCAATTCTGAACATTATCGCGAGCCCATTTAT
ACCTGAATATGGCTCATAACACCCCTTGCTCATGACCAAAATCCCTTAACGTGAGTTACGCGCGCGTCGT
TCCACTGAGCGTCAGACCCCGTAGAAAAGATCAAAGGATCTTCTTGAGATCCTTTTTTTCTGCGCGTAAT
CTGCTGCTTGCAAACAAAAAAACCACCGCTACCAGCGGTGGTTTGTTTGCCGGATCAAGAGCTACCAACT
CTTTTTCCGAAGGTAACTGGCTTCAGCAGAGCGCAGATACCAAATACTGTTCTTCTAGTGTAGCCGTAGT
TAGCCCACCACTTCAAGAACTCTGTAGCACCGCCTACATACCTCGCTCTGCTAATCCTGTTACCAGTGGC
TGCTGCCAGTGGCGATAAGTCGTGTCTTACCGGGTTGGACTCAAGACGATAGTTACCGGATAAGGCGCAG
CGGTCGGGCTGAACGGGGGGTTCGTGCACACAGCCCAGCTTGGAGCGAACGACCTACACCGAACTGAGAT
ACCTACAGCGTGAGCTATGAGAAAGCGCCACGCTTCCCGAAGGGAGAAAGGCGGACAGGTATCCGGTAAG
CGGCAGGGTCGGAACAGGAGAGCGCACGAGGGAGCTTCCAGGGGGAAACGCCTGGTATCTTTATAGTCCT
GTCGGGTTTCGCCACCTCTGACTTGAGCGTCGATTTTTGTGATGCTCGTCAGGGGGGCGGAGCCTATGGA
AAAACGCCAGCAACGCGGCCTTTTTACGGTTCCTGGCCTTTTGCTGGCCTTTTGCTCACATGTTCTTTCC
TGCGTTATCCCCTGATTCTGTGGATAACCGTATTACCGCCTTTGAGTGAGCTGATACCGCTCGCCGCAGC
CGAACGACCGAGCGCAGCGAGTCAGTGAGCGAGGAAGCGGAAGGCGAGAGTAGGGAACTGCCAGGCATCA
AACTAAGCAGAAGGCCCCTGACGGATGGCCTTTTTGCGTTTCTACAAACTCTTTCTGTGTTGTAAAACGA
CGGCCAGTCTTAAGCTCGGGCCCCCTGGGCGGTTCTGATAACGAGTAATCGTTAATCCGCAAATAACGTA
AAAACCCGCTTCGGCGGGTTTTTTTATGGGGGGAGTTTAGGGAAAGAGCATTTGTCAGAATATTTAAGGG
CGCCTGTCACTTTGCTTGATATATGAGAATTATTTAACCTTATAAATGAGAAAAAAGCAACGCACTTTAA
ATAAGATACGTTGCTTTTTCGATTGATGAACACCTATAATTAAACTATTCATCTATTATTTATGATTTTT
TGTATATACAATATTTCTAGTTTGTTAAAGAGAATTAAGAAAATAAATCTCGAAAATAATAAAGGGAAAA
TCAGTTTTTGATATCAAAATTATACATGTCAACGATAATACAAAATATAATACAAACTATAAGATGTTAT
CAGTATTTATTATCATTTAGAATAAATTTTGTGTCGCCCTTAATTGTGAGCGGATAACAATTACGAGCTT
CATGCACAGTGGCGTTGACTCAATATTGGCCATTAGCCATATTATTCATTGGTTATATAGCATAAATCAA
TATTGGCTATTGGCCATTGCATACGTTGTATCTATATCATAATATGTACATTTATATTGGCTCATGTCCA
ATATGACCGCCATGTTGGCATTGATTATTGACTAGTTATTAATAGTAATCAATTACGGGGTCATTAGTTC
ATAGCCCATATATGGAGTTCCGCGTTACATAACTTACGGTAAATGGCCCGCCTGGCTGACCGCCCAACGA
CCCCCGCCCATTGACGTCAATAATGACGTATGTTCCCATAGTAACGCCAATAGGGACTTTCCATTGACGT
CAATGGGTGGAGTATTTACGGTAAACTGCCCACTTGGCAGTACATCAAGTGTATCATATGCCAAGTACGC
CCCCTATTGACGTCAATGACGGTAAATGGCCCGCCTGGCATTATGCCCAGTACATGACCTTATGGGACTT
TCCTACTTGGCAGTACATCTACGTATTAGTCATCGCTATTACCATGGTGATGCGGTTTTGGCAGTACATC
AATGGGCGTGGATAGCGGTTTGACTCACGGGGATTTCCAAGTCTCCACCCCATTGACGTCAATGGGAGTT
TGTTTTGGCACCAAAATCAACGGGACTTTCCAAAATGTCGTAACAACTCCGCCCCATTGACGCAAATGGG
CGGTAGGCGTGTACGGTGGGAGGTCTATATAAGCAGAGCTCGTTTAGTGAACCGTCAGATCGCCTGGAGA
CGCCATCCACGCTGTTTTGACCTCCATAGAAGACACCGGGACCGATCCAGCCTCCGCGGCCGGGAACGGT
GCATTGGAACGCGGATTCCCCGTGCCAAGAGTGACGTAAGTACCGCCTATAGAGTCTATAGGCCCACCCC
CTTGGCTTCGTTAGAACGCGGCTACAATTAATACATAACCTTATGTATCATACACATACGATTTAGGTGA
CACTATAGAATAACATCCACTTTGCCTTTCTCTCCACAGGTGTCCACTCCCAGGTCCAACTGCACCTCGG
TTCTATCGAAAACGCGCCTGCTAGCGCCACCATGAAGACCATCATTGCCCTGAGCTACATCTTCTGCCTG
GTGTTCGCTGCGGCCGCC
[297 nt withheld, positions 2749-3045]
GGCGGAGGCGGATCTGGTGGCGGAGGAAGTGGCGGCGGAGGATCTAATGCCGATGCCTCTCAAGAGCACG
TGTCCTTCCACGTGATCCAGATCTTCAGCTTCGTGAACCAGAGCTGGGCCAGAGGCCAAGGATCTGGATG
GCTGGATGAGCTGCAGACCCACGGCTGGGATAGCGAGAGCGGCACCATCATCTTTCTGCACAACTGGTCC
AAGGGCAACTTCAGCAACGAGGAACTGAGCGACCTGGAACTGCTGTTCCGGTTCTACCTGTTCGGCCTGA
CCAGAGAGATCCAGGATCACGCCAGCCAGGACTACAGCAAGTACCCCTTCGAGGTGCAAGTGAAGGCCGG
ATGCGAACTGCACTCTGGCAAGAGCCCTGAGGGCTTCTTTCAGGTGGCCTTCAACGGCCTGGATCTGCTG
AGCTTCCAGAACACCACCTGGGTGCCAAGTCCAGGCTGTGGATCTCTGGCTCAGAGCGTGTGCCATCTGC
TGAACCACCAGTACGAGGGCGTGACCGAGACAGTGTACAACCTGATCAGATCTACCTGTCCTCGGTTCCT
GCTGGGCCTGCTGGATGCCGGAAAGATGTACGTGCACAGACAAGTGCGGCCTGAGGCCTGGCTTAGCAGC
AGACCATCTCTCGGATCTGGCCAGCTGCTGCTCGTGTGTCATGCCAGCGGCTTCTACCCTAAGCCTGTGT
GGGTCACCTGGATGCGGAATGAGCAAGAGCAGCTGGGCACCAAGCACGGCGACATTCTGCCTAACGCCGA
CGGCACCTGGTATCTGCAAGTGATTCTGGAAGTGGCCAGCGAGGAACCTGCCGGCCTGTCTTGTAGAGTG
CGGCATAGCTCTCTCGGCGGCCAGGACATCATCCTGTATTGGGGCCACCACTTCAGCATGGGCGCGCCGG
AAGATCAAGTTGATCCAAGATTGATTGATGGCAAGGGCGGATCTCTGGAGGTGCTGTTCCAGGGACCAGG
CGGAAGCGGCAATCCCGGCGGCGATCTGGCCCCCCAGATGCTGCGCGAGCTGCAGGAGACCAATGCCGCC
CTGCAGGACGTGCGCGAGCTGCTGCGCCACCGCGTGAAGGAGATCACCTTCCTGAAGAACACCGTGATGG
AGTGCGACGCCTGCGGTATGCAGCCCTCTAGAGGCTCCGGCTCCATCATCCCAGTTGAGGAGGAGAACCC
GGACTTCTGGAACCGCGAGGCAGCCGAGGCCCTGGGTGCCGCCAAGAAGCTGCAGCCTGCACAGACAGCC
GCCAAGAACCTCATCATCTTCCTGGGCGATGGGATGGGGGTGTCTACGGTGACAGCTGCCAGGATCCTAA
AAGGGCAGAAGAAGGACAAACTGGGGCCTGAGATACCCCTGGCCATGGACCGCTTCCCATATGTGGCTCT
GTCCAAGACATACAATGTAGACAAACATGTGCCAGACAGTGGAGCCACAGCCACGGCCTACCTGTGCGGG
GTCAAGGGCAACTTCCAGACCATTGGCTTGAGTGCAGCCGCCCGCTTTAACCAGTGCAACACGACACGCG
GCAACGAGGTCATCTCCGTGATGAATCGGGCCAAGAAAGCAGGGAAGTCAGTGGGAGTGGTAACCACCAC
ACGAGTGCAGCACGCCTCGCCAGCCGGCACCTACGCCCACACGGTGAACCGCAACTGGTACTCGGACGCC
GACGTGCCTGCCTCGGCCCGCCAGGAGGGGTGCCAGGACATCGCTACGCAGCTCATCTCCAACATGGACA
TTGACGTGATCCTAGGTGGAGGCCGAAAGTACATGTTTCGCATGGGAACCCCAGACCCTGAGTACCCAGA
TGACTACAGCCAAGGTGGGACCAGGCTGGACGGGAAGAATCTGGTGCAGGAATGGCTGGCGAAGCGCCAG
GGTGCCCGGTATGTGTGGAACCGCACTGAGCTCATGCAGGCTTCCCTGGACCCGTCTGTGACCCATCTCA
TGGGTCTCTTTGAGCCTGGAGACATGAAATACGAGATCCACCGAGACTCCACACTGGACCCCTCCCTGAT
GGAGATGACAGAGGCTGCCCTGCGCCTGCTGAGCAGGAACCCCCGCGGCTTCTTCCTCTTCGTGGAGGGT
GGTCGCATCGACCATGGTCATCATGAAAGCAGGGCTTACCGGGCACTGACTGAGACGATCATGTTCGACG
ACGCCATTGAGAGGGCGGGCCAGCTCACCAGCGAGGAGGACACGCTGAGCCTCGTCACTGCCGACCACTC
CCACGTCTTCTCCTTCGGAGGCTACCCCCTGCGAGGGAGCTCCATCTTCGGGCTGGCCCCTGGCAAGGCC
CGGGACAGGAAGGCCTACACGGTCCTCCTATACGGAAACGGTCCAGGCTATGTGCTCAAGGACGGCGCCC
GGCCGGATGTTACCGAGAGCGAGAGCGGGAGCCCCGAGTATCGGCAGCAGTCAGCAGTGCCCCTGGACGA
AGAGACCCACGCAGGCGAGGACGTGGCGGTGTTCGCGCGCGGCCCGCAGGCGCACCTGGTTCACGGCGTG
CAGGAGCAGACCTTCATAGCGCACGTCATGGCCTTCGCCGCCTGCCTGGAGCCCTACACCGCCTGCGACC
TGGCGCCCCCCGCCGGCACCACCGACGCCGCGCACCCGGGTGGCGGAGGACTGAACGACATCTTCGAGGC
TCAGAAAATCGAATGGCACGAACATCACCATCACCATCACCATCACCATTAAGGCCGGCCTGTAGTCACT
GGCACAACGCGTTACCCGGTAAGCCAATCGGGTATACACGGTCGTCATACTGCAGACAGGGTTCTTCTAC
TTTGCAAGATAGTCTTGAGTAGTAAAATAAATAGATAGAGAAAATCAGCCTCGACTGTGCCTTCTAGTTG
CCAGCCATCTGTTGTTTGCCCCTCCCCCGTGCCTTCCTTGACCCTGGAAGGTGCCACTCCCACTGTCCTT
TCCTAATAAAATGAGGAAATTGCATCACAACACTCAACCCTATCTCGGTCTATTCTTTTGATTTATAAGG
GATTTTGCCGATTTCGGCCTATTGGTTAAAAAATGAGCTGATTTAACAAAAATTTAACGCGAATTAATTC
TGTGGAATGTGTGTCAGTTAGGGTGTGGAAAGTCCCCAGGCTCCCCAGCAGGCAGAAGTATGCAAAGCAT
GCATCTCAATTAGTCAGCAACCAGGTGTGGAAAGTCCCCAGGCTCCCCAGCAGGCAGAAGTATGCAAAGC
ATGCATCTCAATTAGTCAGCAACCATAGTCCCGCCCCTAACTCCGCCCATCCCGCCCCTAACTCCGCCCA
GTTCCGCCCATTCTCCGCCCCATGGCTGACTAATTTTTTTTATTTATGCAGAGGCCGAGGCCGCCTCTGC
CTCTGAGCTATTCCAGAAGTAGTGAGGAGGCTTTTTTGGAGGCCTAGGCTTTTGCAAAAAGCTCCCGGGA
GCTTGTATATCCATTTTCGGATCTGATCAGCACGTGTTGACAATTAATCATCGGCATAGTATATCGGCAT
AGTATAATACGACAAGGTGAGGAACTAAACCATGACCGAGTACAAGCCCACGGTGCGCCTCGCCACCCGC
GACGACGTCCCCAGGGCCGTACGCACCCTCGCCGCCGCGTTCGCCGACTACCCCGCCACGCGCCACACCG
TCGATCCGGACCGCCACATCGAGCGGGTCACCGAGCTGCAAGAACTCTTCCTCACGCGCGTCGGGCTCGA
CATCGGCAAGGTGTGGGTCGCGGACGACGGCGCCGCGGTGGCGGTCTGGACCACGCCGGAGAGCGTCGAA
GCGGGGGCGGTGTTCGCCGAGATCGGCCCGCGCATGGCCGAGTTGAGCGGTTCCCGGCTGGCCGCGCAGC
AACAGATGGAAGGCCTCCTGGCGCCGCACCGGCCCAAGGAGCCCGCGTGGTTCCTGGCCACCGTCGGCGT
CTCGCCCGACCACCAGGGCAAGGGTCTGGGCAGCGCCGTCGTGCTCCCCGGAGTGGAGGCGGCCGAGCGC
GCCGGGGTGCCCGCCTTCCTGGAGACATCCGCGCCCCGCAACCTCCCCTTCTACGAGCGGCTCGGCTTCA
CCGTCACCGCCGACGTCGAGGTGCCCGAAGGACCGCGCACCTGGTGCATGACCCGCAAGCCCGGTGCCTG
ACACGTGCTACGAGATTTCGATTCCACCGCCGCCTTCTATGAAAGGTTGGGCTTCGGAATCGTTTTCCGG
GACGCCGGCTGGATGATCCTCCAGCGCGGGGATCTCATGCTGGAGTTCTTCGCCCACCCCAACTTGTTTA
TTGCAGCTTATAATGGTTACAAATAAAGCAATAGCATCACAAATTTCACAAATAAAGCATTTTTTTCACT
GCATTCTAGTTGTGGTTTGTCCAAACTCATCAATGTATCTTATCATGTCTGTATACCGTCGACCTCTAGC
TAGAGCTTGGCGTAATCATGGTCATTACCAATGCTTAATCAGTGAGGCACCTATCTCAGCGATCTGTCTA
TTTCGTTCATCCATAGTTGCCTGACTCCCCGTCGTGTAGATAACTACGATACGGGAGGGCTTACCATCTG
GCCCCAGCGCTGCGATGATACCGCGAGAACCACGCTCACCGGCTCCGGATTTATCAGCAATAAACCAGCC
AGCCGGAAGGGCCGAGCGCAGAAGTGGTCCTGCAACTTTATCCGCCTCCATCCAGTCTATTAATTGTTGC
CGGGAAGCTAGAGTAAGTAGTTCGCCAGTTAATAGTTTGCGCAACGTTGTTGCCATCGCTACAGGCATCG
TGGTGTCACGCTCGTCGTTTGGTATGGCTTCATTCAGCTCCGGTTCCCAACGATCAAGGCGAGTTACATG
ATCCCCCATGTTGTGCAAAAAAGCGGTTAGCTCCTTCGGTCCTCCGATCGTTGTCAGAAGTAAGTTGGCC
GCAGTGTTATCACTCATGGTTATGGCAGCACTGCATAATTCTCTTACTGTCATGCCATCCGTAAGATGCT
TTTCTGTGACTGGTGAGTACTCAACCAAGTCATTCTGAGAATAGTGTATGCGGCGACCGAGTTGCTCTTG
CCCGGCGTCAATACGGGATAATACCGCGCCACATAGCAGAACTTTAAAAGTGCTCATCATTGGAAAACGT
TCTTCGGGGCGAAAACTCTCAAGGATCTTACCGCTGTTGAGATCCAGTTCGATGTAACCCACTCGTGCAC
CCAACTGATCTTCAGCATCTTTTACTTTCACCAGCGTTTCTGGGTGAGCAAAAACAGGAAGGCAAAATGC
CGCAAAAAAGGGAATAAGGGCGACACGGAAATGTTGAATACTCATATTCTTCCTT
