>Addgene plasmid #157402 | pD649-HAsp-CD1C-COMP5AP-AviTag-9xHis | depositor partial sequence | sequence record 303914 | insert (extracellular domain)
[297 nt withheld, positions 1-297]
GGCGGAGGCGGATCTGGTGGCGGAGGAAGTGGCGGCGGAGGATCTAATGCCGATGCCTCTCAAGAGCACG
TGTCCTTCCACGTGATCCAGATCTTCAGCTTCGTGAACCAGAGCTGGGCCAGAGGCCAAGGATCTGGATG
GCTGGATGAGCTGCAGACCCACGGCTGGGATAGCGAGAGCGGCACCATCATCTTTCTGCACAACTGGTCC
AAGGGCAACTTCAGCAACGAGGAACTGAGCGACCTGGAACTGCTGTTCCGGTTCTACCTGTTCGGCCTGA
CCAGAGAGATCCAGGATCACGCCAGCCAGGACTACAGCAAGTACCCCTTCGAGGTGCAAGTGAAGGCCGG
ATGCGAACTGCACTCTGGCAAGAGCCCTGAGGGCTTCTTTCAGGTGGCCTTCAACGGCCTGGATCTGCTG
AGCTTCCAGAACACCACCTGGGTGCCAAGTCCAGGCTGTGGATCTCTGGCTCAGAGCGTGTGCCATCTGC
TGAACCACCAGTACGAGGGCGTGACCGAGACAGTGTACAACCTGATCAGATCTACCTGTCCTCGGTTCCT
GCTGGGCCTGCTGGATGCCGGAAAGATGTACGTGCACAGACAAGTGCGGCCTGAGGCCTGGCTTAGCAGC
AGACCATCTCTCGGATCTGGCCAGCTGCTGCTCGTGTGTCATGCCAGCGGCTTCTACCCTAAGCCTGTGT
GGGTCACCTGGATGCGGAATGAGCAAGAGCAGCTGGGCACCAAGCACGGCGACATTCTGCCTAACGCCGA
CGGCACCTGGTATCTGCAAGTGATTCTGGAAGTGGCCAGCGAGGAACCTGCCGGCCTGTCTTGTAGAGTG
CGGCATAGCTCTCTCGGCGGCCAGGACATCATCCTGTATTGGGGCCACCACTTCAGC
[3 nt withheld, positions 1195-1197]
